Addgene plasmid #61944: 4QN1
Purpose: Bacterial expression for structure determination; may not be full ORF
Depositing lab: Cheryl Arrowsmith. Depositing organization: University of Toronto.
Backbone
  Vector backbone: pET28-MHL
  Backbone manufacturer: Addgene Plasmid 26096
  Vector type: Bacterial Expression
Growth in bacteria
  Bacterial resistance: Kanamycin, 50 μg/mL
  Growth temperature: 37°C
  Growth strain: DH5alpha
  Copy number: High Copy
Gene/Insert
  Gene/Insert name: SHPRH (alt name: PDB:4QN1)
  Species: H. sapiens (human)
  Insert size (bp): 1257
  Mutation: See comments
  Entrez Gene: SHPRH (a.k.a. bA545I5.2)
  Promoter: T7
  Tag / fusion protein: MHHHHHHSSGRENLYFQG (N terminal on backbone)
  Cloning method: Ligation Independent Cloning
  Sequencing primers: 5′ T7; 3′ T7 Terminal
Terms and licenses: Academic/Nonprofit Terms; Industry Terms: Not Available to Industry
How to cite: 4QN1 was a gift from Cheryl Arrowsmith (Addgene plasmid # 61944 ; http://n2t.net/addgene:61944 ; RRID:Addgene_61944)
