[The description below was written by a language model from this plasmid's Addgene catalogue record.]
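Description:
4QN1 is a bacterial expression plasmid built on the pET28-MHL backbone, made to produce a fragment of the human SHPRH protein for structure determination. Its name corresponds to the Protein Data Bank entry listed as the insert's alternative name. It is recorded as a high-copy plasmid that confers kanamycin resistance for propagation and selection in E. coli. The record provides no feature table, so the origin of replication and other backbone elements are not itemised.

The insert is a 1257 bp segment of human SHPRH, introduced by ligation-independent cloning. The record cautions that it may not be the full open reading frame, which is typical of crystallography constructs that carry a defined domain or truncated region rather than the whole protein. The mutation field only refers to comments that are not included, so any sequence changes relative to the reference gene are not stated.

Expression is driven by a T7 promoter, so it requires a host strain that supplies T7 RNA polymerase. The cloning strain listed in the record serves for plasmid maintenance rather than protein production. The backbone adds an N-terminal tag made up of a hexahistidine stretch, a short linker and a TEV protease recognition site. This allows purification by immobilised metal affinity chromatography, followed by removal of the tag to leave a near-native protein. The sequencing primers listed for the T7 promoter and T7 terminator indicate that the insert sits within a standard pET-style expression cassette. The construct is suited to recombinant production of the SHPRH fragment for crystallisation and for related biochemical or biophysical work.
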