>Addgene plasmid #61944 | 4QN1 | depositor partial sequence | sequence record 101224 | Insert DNA Sequence
ACAATGGAAGAGCTGCTGACATCTTTGCAGAAGAAATGTGGAACTGAATGTGAAGAAGCACATCGACAGC
TAGTTTGTGCTCTCAATGGCTTAGCAGGCATTCATATTATTAAAGGTGAGTATGCCTTGGCAGCAGAATT
GTACAGAGAAGTGTTGCGCTCCTCGGAGGAACACAAAGGAAAACTCAAAACTGATTCACTTCAAAGACTT
CATGCTACCCATAACTTGATGGAATTGTTGATAGCCAGGCACCCAGGGATACCACCTACCTTGCGTGATG
GCCGACTTGAGGAAGAGGCCAAACAGCTGCGAGAGCACTACATGAGCAAGTGTAATACAGAAGTTGCTGA
AGCCCAGCAAGCTTTATATCCTGTGCAGCAGACCATCCATGAGCTTCAAAGAAAGATTCATTCTAATTCT
CCTTGGTGGCTAAATGTGATCCACAGAGCAATAGAATTTACTATTGATGAGGAGCTAGTTCAGCGAGTGC
GAAATGAAATAACCAGCAACTACAAGCAACAAACTGGCAAGCTTTCTATGTCAGAGAAGTTCCGTGATTG
CAGAGGTCTTCAGTTCTTACTTACAACACAAATGGAAGAGCTAAATAAATGCCAGAAGCTAGTAAGAGAG
GCTGTAAAAAACCTGGAGGGACCTCCATCTCGTAATGTTATTGAGTCTGCAACAGTCTGTCACCTCCGAC
CAGCCAGACTTCCTCTCAACTGCTGTGTCTTTTGTAAAGCTGATGAATTGTTCACAGAGTATGAATCAAA
GCTATTTTCCAACACAGTCAAAGGCCAGACTGCAATATTTGAGGAGATGATAGAAGATGAAGAAGGACTG
GTGGATGATCGAGCACCTACCACCACCCGGGGTCTCTGGGCAATAAGTGAGACAGAGCGATCTATGAAAG
CAATACTATCATTTGCAAAATCACATAGGTTTGATGTTGAATTTGTTGATGAAGGAAGCACTTCAATGGA
TCTCTTTGAAGCATGGAAGAAGGAATATAAGTTGCTTCATGAATATTGGATGGCTCTGAGGAATCGTGTG
TCTGCTGTTGATGAACTTGCAATGGCTACAGAACGACTAAGAGTGCGTGATCCTAGGGAGCCAAAGCCTA
ATCCGCCTGTTCTTCATATCATTGAACCACATGAGGTAGAACAAAACCGAATAAAACTACTAAATGATAA
AGCTGTTGCTACATCACAGCTTCAGAAAAAACTTGGGCAGCTTCTTTACCTAACTAATTTGGAGAAG
