>Addgene plasmid #61944 | 4QN1 | addgene partial sequence | sequence record 102029 | T7 5'-TAATACGACTCACTATAGGG-3'
AGATATACCATGCATCATCATCATCATCACAGCAGCGGCAGAGAAAACTTGTATTTCCAGGGCACAATGG
AAGAGCTGCTGACATCTTTGCAGAAGAAATGTGGAACTGAATGTGAAGAAGCACATCGACAGCTAGTTTG
TGCTCTCAATGGCTTAGCAGGCATTCATATTATTAAAGGTGAGTATGCCTTGGCAGCAGAATTGTACAGA
GAAGTGTTGCGCTCCTCGGAGGAACACAAAGGAAAACTCAAAACTGATTCACTTCAAAGACTTCATGCTA
CCCATAACTTGATGGAATTGTTGATAGCCAGGCACCCAGGGATACCACCTACCTTGCGTGATGGCCGACT
TGAGGAAGAGGCCAAACAGCTGCGAGAGCACTACATGAGCAAGTGTAATACAGAAGTTGCTGAAGCCCAG
CAAGCTTTATATCCTGTGCAGCAGACCATCCATGAGCTTCAAAGAAAGATTCATTCTAATTCTCCTTGGT
GGCTAAATGTGATCCACAGAGCAATAGAATTTACTATTGATGAGGAGCTAGTTCAGCGAGTGCGAAATGA
AATAACCAGCAACTACAAGCAACAAACTGGCAAGCTTTCTATGTCAGAGAAGTTCCGTGATTGCAGAGGT
CTTCAGTTCTTACTTACAACACAAATGGAAGAGCTAAATAAATGCCAGAAGCTAGTAAGAGAGGCTGT
