>Addgene plasmid #61944 | 4QN1 | addgene partial sequence | sequence record 102031 | T7term 5'-GCTAGTTATTGCTCAGCGG-3'
GCAGCCGGATCTCAGTGGTGGTGGTGGTGGTGCTCGAGTGCGGCCGCAAGCTTCGTCATCACTTCTCCAA
ATTAGTTAGGTAAAGAAGCTGCCCAAGTTTTTTCTGAAGCTGTGATGTAGCAACAGCTTTATCATTTAGT
AGTTTTATTCGGTTTTGTTCTACCTCATGTGGTTCAATGATATGAAGAACAGGCGGATTAGGCTTTGGCT
CCCTAGGATCACGCACTCTTAGTCGTTCTGTAGCCATTGCAAGTTCATCAACAGCAGACACACGATTCCT
CAGAGCCATCCAATATTCATGAAGCAACTTATATTCCTTCTTCCATGCTTCAAAGAGATCCATTGAAGTG
CTTCCTTCATCAACAAATTCAACATCAAACCTATGTGATTTTGCAAATGATAGTATTGCTTTCATAGATC
GCTCTGTCTCACTTATTGCCCAGAGACCCCGGGTGGTGGTAGGTGCTCGATCATCCACCAGTCCTTCTTC
ATCTTCTATCATCTCCTCAAATATTGCAGTCTGGCCTTTGACTGTGTTGGAAAATAGCTTTGATTCATAC
TCTGTGAACAATTCATCAGCTTTACAAAAGACACAGCAGTTGAGAGGAAGTCTGGCTGGTCGGAGGTGAC
AGACTGTTGCAGACTCAATAACATTACGAGATGGAGGTCCCTCCAGGTTTTTTACAGCCTCTCTTACTAG
CTTCTGGCATTTATTTAGCTCTTCCATTTGTGTTGTAAGTAAGAACTGAAGACCTCTGCAATCACGGAAC
TTCTCTG
